Addgene plasmid #1578: L3613
Purpose: (Empty Backbone)
Depositing lab: Andrew Fire. Depositing organization: Carnegie Institution for Science.
Backbone
  Vector backbone: Unknown
  Backbone size (bp): 4816
  Vector type: Worm Expression
Growth in bacteria
  Bacterial resistance: Ampicillin, 100 μg/mL
  Growth temperature: 37°C
  Growth strain: DH5alpha
  Copy number: Unknown
Gene/Insert
  Gene/Insert name: None
  Tag / fusion protein: unc54-204, unc545', IVSA, SV40NLS, gfpN, IVSR, gfpS65T, IVSS, gfpM153T, gfpV163A, IVST, gfpC, IVSM, IVSL, decoy
  Cloning method: Restriction Enzyme
Terms and licenses: Academic/Nonprofit Terms; Industry Terms: Not Available to Industry
Depositor comments: See Fire Lab Vector Kit Documentation 1997. Fire Lab Miniprep Number pPD115.118, Ligation number L3613.
How to cite: L3613 was a gift from Andrew Fire (Addgene plasmid # 1578 ; http://n2t.net/addgene:1578 ; RRID:Addgene_1578)
