[The description below was written by a language model from this plasmid's Addgene catalogue record and pLannotate feature annotations shown in this document.]
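Description:
L3613 is a C. elegans ("worm expression") GFP vector from a 1997 worm vector kit, catalogued as an empty backbone of about 4.8 kb with no gene insert. The parent backbone is listed as unknown, but the annotated features point to a pUC-type bacterial plasmid. These include a high-copy ColE1/pMB1 origin, an ampicillin resistance gene (β-lactamase) with its own promoter, and remnants of the lac region (CAP site, lac promoter and operator, and a lacI fragment). A fragment of the pUC18/19 multiple cloning site is also present. Short matches to rop and the pBR322 bom region appear as well. Ampicillin is the bacterial selection, and no worm selectable marker is recorded.

The payload is described only through the list of modules in the catalogue entry. It names unc-54-derived elements (unc54-204 and an unc-54 5' segment), and the record does not spell out their roles. The list continues with an SV40 nuclear localization signal and then a GFP coding region divided into segments. These segments carry the S65T, M153T and V163A substitutions and are interrupted by several synthetic introns (IVS A, R, S, T, M and L). Introns of this kind are generally included to improve transgene expression in worms. A "decoy" element is also listed. Consistent with this, the automated annotation finds a GFP-like coding fragment spanning roughly 870 nt, which it labels by its nearest database match rather than by the variant named in the record. A short downstream hit to C. elegans aex-5 is not explained by the catalogue fields and may be an incidental match.

Together these parts suggest a nuclear-localized GFP reporter cassette into which sequences can be cloned by restriction enzymes for expression studies in transgenic worms. The record itself states no purpose beyond empty backbone.
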