Features (pLannotate 1.2.2; 12 found; start..end, strand, type, name):
      1..38      -  misc_feature   MCS (fragment): pUC18/19 multiple cloning site
    402..1268    +  CDS            vsfGFP-9 (fragment): vsfGFP-9 is a basic (constitutively fluorescent) green fluorescent protein published in 2015, derived from Aequorea victoria. It has low acid sensitivity.
   1941..2093    +  CDS            aex-5 (fragment): AEX5_CAEEL - Also known as kpc-3 From Caenorhabditis elegans.
   2221..2256    +  CDS            rop (fragment): Rop protein, which maintains plasmids at low copy number; rop
   2358..2457    +  misc_feature   bom (fragment): basis of mobility region from pBR322
   2555..2659    +  promoter       AmpR promoter: bla
   2660..3520    +  CDS            AmpR: β-lactamase; bla; confers resistance to ampicillin, carbenicillin, and related antibiotics
   3691..4279    +  rep_origin     ori: high-copy-number ColE1/pMB1/pBR322/pUC origin of replication
   4462..4554    +  CDS            lacI (fragment): lac repressor; lacI; The lac repressor binds to the lac operator to inhibit transcription in E. coli. This inhibition can be relieved by adding lactose or isopropyl-β-D-thiogalactopyranoside (IPTG).
   4567..4588    +  protein_bind   CAP binding site: CAP binding activates transcription in the presence of cAMP. E. coli catabolite activator protein
   4603..4633    +  promoter       lac promoter: promoter for the E. coli lac operon
   4641..4657    +  protein_bind   lac operator: The lac repressor binds to the lac operator to inhibit transcription in E. coli. This inhibition can be relieved by adding lactose or isopropyl-β-D-thiogalactopyranoside (IPTG). lac repressor encoded by lacI
>Addgene plasmid #1578 | L3613 | depositor full sequence | sequence record 188 | Author sequence
AAGCTTGCATGCCTGCAGGTCGACTCTAGAGGATCCCCAATTCTTGAGACTTCCACTATCTTCTCTGGCA
CCCTCCACTACGCGTAGGCGTCTCTCGCTTCGTGTATTCCCGGGAAGCCGGGTTCCCGTCTCTCCCGCCG
CTGCCGCTGCCGCACACAGCTTTACACCTCGTAGAATCCCCAAAGAGGGGCGTGGCTTGCGGGTGCCAAC
ATCCTCCTGCCGAGGAAGAAGCAGGCACTCATCACTCGCATCATCAACCTCGGGATTGGCCAAAGGACCC
AAAGGTATGTTTCGAATGATACTAACATAACATAGAACATTTTCAGGAGGACCCTTGGAGGGTACCGAGC
TCAGAAAAAATGACTGCTCCAAAGAAGAAGCGTAAGGTACCGGTAGAAAAAATGAGTAAAGGAGAAGAAC
TTTTCACTGGAGTTGTCCCAATTCTTGTTGAATTAGATGGTGATGTTAATGGGCACAAATTTTCTGTCAG
TGGAGAGGGTGAAGGTGATGCAACATACGGAAAACTTACCCTTAAATTTATTTGCACTACTGGAAAACTA
CCTGTTCCATGGGTAAGTTTAAACATATATATACTAACTAACCCTGATTATTTAAATTTTCAGCCAACAC
TTGTCACTACTTTCACTTATGGTGTTCAATGCTTCTCGAGATACCCAGATCATATGAAACGGCATGACTT
TTTCAAGAGTGCCATGCCCGAAGGTTATGTACAGGAAAGAACTATATTTTTCAAAGATGACGGGAACTAC
AAGACACGTAAGTTTAAACAGTTCGGTACTAACTAACCATACATATTTAAATTTTCAGGTGCTGAAGTCA
AGTTTGAAGGTGATACCCTTGTTAATAGAATCGAGTTAAAAGGTATTGATTTTAAAGAAGATGGAAACAT
TCTTGGACACAAATTGGAATACAACTATAACTCACACAATGTATACATCACTGCCGACAAACAAAAGAAT
GGGATCAAAGCGGTAAGTTTAAACATGATTTTACTAACTAACTAATCTGATTTAAATTTTCAGAACTTCA
AAATTAGACACAACATTGAAGATGGAAGCGTTCAACTAGCAGACCATTATCAACAAAATACTCCAATTGG
CGATGGCCCTGTCCTTTTACCAGACAACCATTACCTGTCCACACAATCTGCCCTTTCGAAAGATCCCAAC
GAAAAGAGAGACCACATGGTCCTTCTTGAGTTTGTAACAGCTGCTGGGATTACACATGGCATGGATGAAC
TATACAAATAGCATTCGTAGAATTGTAAGTTTAAACTTTCTCATACTAACTAACGCGCTCTATTTAAATT
TTCAGAATTCCAACTGAGCGCCGGTCGCTACCATTACCAACTTGTCTGGTGTCAAAAATAATAGGGGCCG
CTGTCATCAGAGTAAGTTTAAACTGAGTTCTACTAACTAACGAGTAATATTTAAATTTTCAGCATCTCGC
GCCCGTGCCTCTGACTTCTAAGTCCAATTACTCTTCAACATCCCTACATGCTCTTTCTCCCTGTGCTCCC
ACCCCCTATTTTTGTTATTATCAAAAAACTTCTCTTAATTTCTTTGTTTTTTAGCTTCTTTTAAGTCACC
TCTAACAATGAAATTGTGTAGATTCAAAAATAGAATTAATTCGTAATAAAAAGTCGAAAAAAATTGTGCT
CCCTCCCCCCATTAATAATAATTCTATCCCAAAATCTACACAATGTTCTGTGTACACTTCTTATGTTTTT
TACTTCTGATAAATTTTTTTGAAACATCATAGAAAAAACCGCACACAAAATACCTTATCATATGTTACGT
TTCAGTTTATGACCGCAATTTTTATTTCTTCGCACGTCTGGGCCTCTCATGACGTCAAATCATGCTCATC
GTGAAAAAGTTTTGGAGTATTTTTGGAATTTTTCAATCAAGTGAAAGTTTATGAAATTAATTTTCCTGCT
TTTGCTTTTTGGGGTTTCCCCTATTGTTTGTCAAGATTTCGAGGACGGCGTTTTTCTTGCTAAAATCACA
AGTATTGATGAGCACGATGCAAGAAAGATCGGAAGAAGGTTTGGGTTTGAGGCTCAGTGGAAGGTGAGTA
GAAGTTGATAATTTGAAAGTGGAGTAGTGTCTATGGGGTTTTTGCCTTAAATGACAGAATACATTCCCAA
TATACCAAACATAACTGTTTCCTACTAGTCGGCCGTACGGGCCCTTTCGTCTCGCGCGTTTCGGTGATGA
CGGTGAAAACCTCTGACACATGCAGCTCCCGGAGACGGTCACAGCTTGTCTGTAAGCGGATGCCGGGAGC
AGACAAGCCCGTCAGGGCGCGTCAGCGGGTGTTGGCGGGTGTCGGGGCTGGCTTAACTATGCGGCATCAG
AGCAGATTGTACTGAGAGTGCACCATATGCGGTGTGAAATACCGCACAGATGCGTAAGGAGAAAATACCG
CATCAGGCGGCCTTAAGGGCCTCGTGATACGCCTATTTTTATAGGTTAATGTCATGATAATAATGGTTTC
TTAGACGTCAGGTGGCACTTTTCGGGGAAATGTGCGCGGAACCCCTATTTGTTTATTTTTCTAAATACAT
TCAAATATGTATCCGCTCATGAGACAATAACCCTGATAAATGCTTCAATAATATTGAAAAAGGAAGAGTA
TGAGTATTCAACATTTCCGTGTCGCCCTTATTCCCTTTTTTGCGGCATTTTGCCTTCCTGTTTTTGCTCA
CCCAGAAACGCTGGTGAAAGTAAAAGATGCTGAAGATCAGTTGGGTGCACGAGTGGGTTACATCGAACTG
GATCTCAACAGCGGTAAGATCCTTGAGAGTTTTCGCCCCGAAGAACGTTTTCCAATGATGAGCACTTTTA
AAGTTCTGCTATGTGGCGCGGTATTATCCCGTATTGACGCCGGGCAAGAGCAACTCGGTCGCCGCATACA
CTATTCTCAGAATGACTTGGTTGAGTACTCACCAGTCACAGAAAAGCATCTTACGGATGGCATGACAGTA
AGAGAATTATGCAGTGCTGCCATAACCATGAGTGATAACACTGCGGCCAACTTACTTCTGACAACGATCG
GAGGACCGAAGGAGCTAACCGCTTTTTTGCACAACATGGGGGATCATGTAACTCGCCTTGATCGTTGGGA
ACCGGAGCTGAATGAAGCCATACCAAACGACGAGCGTGACACCACGATGCCTGTAGCAATGGCAACAACG
TTGCGCAAACTATTAACTGGCGAACTACTTACTCTAGCTTCCCGGCAACAATTAATAGACTGGATGGAGG
CGGATAAAGTTGCAGGACCACTTCTGCGCTCGGCCCTTCCGGCTGGCTGGTTTATTGCTGATAAATCTGG
AGCCGGTGAGCGTGGGTCTCGCGGTATCATTGCAGCACTGGGGCCAGATGGTAAGCCCTCCCGTATCGTA
GTTATCTACACGACGGGGAGTCAGGCAACTATGGATGAACGAAATAGACAGATCGCTGAGATAGGTGCCT
CACTGATTAAGCATTGGTAACTGTCAGACCAAGTTTACTCATATATACTTTAGATTGATTTAAAACTTCA
TTTTTAATTTAAAAGGATCTAGGTGAAGATCCTTTTTGATAATCTCATGACCAAAATCCCTTAACGTGAG
TTTTCGTTCCACTGAGCGTCAGACCCCGTAGAAAAGATCAAAGGATCTTCTTGAGATCCTTTTTTTCTGC
GCGTAATCTGCTGCTTGCAAACAAAAAAACCACCGCTACCAGCGGTGGTTTGTTTGCCGGATCAAGAGCT
ACCAACTCTTTTTCCGAAGGTAACTGGCTTCAGCAGAGCGCAGATACCAAATACTGTCCTTCTAGTGTAG
CCGTAGTTAGGCCACCACTTCAAGAACTCTGTAGCACCGCCTACATACCTCGCTCTGCTAATCCTGTTAC
CAGTGGCTGCTGCCAGTGGCGATAAGTCGTGTCTTACCGGGTTGGACTCAAGACGATAGTTACCGGATAA
GGCGCAGCGGTCGGGCTGAACGGGGGGTTCGTGCACACAGCCCAGCTTGGAGCGAACGACCTACACCGAA
CTGAGATACCTACAGCGTGAGCATTGAGAAAGCGCCACGCTTCCCGAAGGGAGAAAGGCGGACAGGTATC
CGGTAAGCGGCAGGGTCGGAACAGGAGAGCGCACGAGGGAGCTTCCAGGGGGAAACGCCTGGTATCTTTA
TAGTCCTGTCGGGTTTCGCCACCTCTGACTTGAGCGTCGATTTTTGTGATGCTCGTCAGGGGGGCGGAGC
CTATGGAAAAACGCCAGCAACGCGGCCTTTTTACGGTTCCTGGCCTTTTGCTGGCCTTTTGCTCACATGT
TCTTTCCTGCGTTATCCCCTGATTCTGTGGATAACCGTATTACCGCCTTTGAGTGAGCTGATACCGCTCG
CCGCAGCCGAACGACCGAGCGCAGCGAGTCAGTGAGCGAGGAAGCGGAAGAGCGCCCAATACGCAAACCG
CCTCTCCCCGCGCGTTGGCCGATTCATTAATGCAGCTGGCACGACAGGTTTCCCGACTGGAAAGCGGGCA
GTGAGCGCAACGCAATTAATGTGAGTTAGCTCACTCATTAGGCACCCCAGGCTTTACACTTTATGCTTCC
GGCTCGTATGTTGTGTGGAATTGTGAGCGGATAACAATTTCACACAGGAAACAGCTATGACCATGATTAC
GCCAAGCTGTAAGTTTAAACATGATCTTACTAACTAACTATTCTCATTTAAATTTTCAGAGCTTAAAAAT
GGCTGAAATCACTCACAACGATGGATACGCTAACAACTTGGAAATGAAAT
