>Addgene plasmid #1578 | L3613 | addgene partial sequence | sequence record 16715 | 1578_m13reverse
ANTGNTCTTACTAACTAACTATTCTCATTTAAATTTTCAGAGCTTAAAAATGGCTGAAANCACTCACAAC
GATGGATACGCTAACAACTTGGAAATGAAATAAGCTTGCATGCCTGCAGGTCGACTCTAGAGGATCCCCA
ATTCTTGAGACTTCCACTATCTTCTCTGGCACCCTCCACTACGCGTAGGCGTCTCTCGCTTCGTGTATTC
CCGGGAAGCCGGGTTCCCGTCTCTCCCGCCGCTGCCGCTGCCGCACACAGCTTTACACCTCGTAGAATCC
CCAAAGAGGGGCGTGGCTTGCGGGTGCCAACATCCTCCTGCCGAGGAAGAAGCAGGCACTCATCACTCGC
ATCATCAACCTCGGGATTGGCCAAAGGACCCAAAGGTATGTTTCGAATGATACTAACATAACATAGAACA
TTTTCAGGAGGACCCTTGGAGGGTACCGAGCTCAGAAAAAATGACTGCTCCAAAGAAGAAGCGTAAGGTA
CCGGTAGAAAAAATGAGTAAAGGAGAAGAACTTTTCACTGGAGTTGTCCCAATTCTTGTTGAATTAGATG
GTGATGTTAATGGGCACAAATTTTCTGTCAGTGGAGAGGGTGAAGGTGATGCAACATACGGAAAACTTAC
CCTTAAATTTATTTGCACTACTGGAAAACTACCTGTTCCATGGGTAAGTTTAAACATATATATACTAACT
AACCCTGATTATTTAAATTTTCAGCCAACACTTGTCACTACTTTCACTTATGGTGTTCAATGCTTCTCGA
GATACCCAGATCATATGAAACGGCATGACTTTTTCAAGAGTGCCATGCCCGAAGGTTATGTACAGGAAAG
AACTATATTTTTCAAAGATGACGGGAACTACAAGACACGTAAGTTTAAACAGTTCGGTACTAACTAACCA
TACATATTTTAAATTTTCAGGTGCTGAAGTCAAGTTTTGAAGGTGATACCCTTGGTTAATAGAATCGAGT
TTAAAAGGTATTGATTTTAAAGAAAATGGNAACNTTCTNGGACCCAATTGGAATACAACTATNACTCNCA
CAATGNATACNTCNCTGCNAAAAAAAAAANANNGGGATCAAAGCGGNAGTTTAACNTGATTTTNNAACTA
CCTAATCTGATTTAATTTTCCNAACTNCAAAATTAACCCACNTTGANANGGAGCGTNCCTNGCGACCTTT
NCNAAAATTCTCCATGGGGAGGGCNNTNTTTNAAAAANCNTNCNNNCCAANTTGCNTTTAAAAACCAAAA
AAAAACNAGGGCCTTNGATTNAACCCNGGGAANCCGGNGGGGAATAAAANCTCCAAATGGTTATTNCCCN
AANCGCCNTTATTNAAANAGAGNGCCCCTNANNTTGGGNAAANGGGCCNCAAAATTAAATTAAA
